Addgene plasmid #203893: pUN1214 - pL0_pNMT (pro + 5U)
Purpose: NMT promoter and native 5'UTR (approximately 1 kb upstream of start codon) from C. roseus in a MoClo compatible L0 plasmid.
Depositing lab: Carolyn Lee-Parsons. Depositing organization: Northeastern University. Publication: The role of the Golden2-like (GLK) transcription factor in regulating terpenoid indole alkaloid biosynthesis in Catharanthus roseus. Cole-Osborn LF, McCallan SA, Prifti O, Abu R, Sjoelund V, Lee-Parsons CWT. Plant Cell Rep. 2024 May 14;43(6):141. doi: 10.1007/s00299-024-03208-9. PubMed 38743349.
Backbone
  Vector backbone: pICH41295
  Backbone manufacturer: Weber et al., 2011 (DOI:10.1371/journal.pone.0016765)
  Vector type: Plant Expression
Growth in bacteria
  Bacterial resistance: Spectinomycin, 50 μg/mL
  Growth temperature: 37°C
  Growth strain: DH5alpha
  Copy number: High Copy
Gene/Insert
  Gene/Insert name: NMT promoter and 5'UTR
  Species: Catharanthus roseus var. LBE
  Insert size (bp): 1008
  Mutation: Mutation of BpiI and/or BsaI cut sites for MoClo domestication: C>G -724 bp from start codon; C>G -754 bp from start codon; C>G -853 bp from start codon
  Cloning method: Restriction Enzyme; 5′ cloning site unknown (destroyed during cloning)
Terms and licenses: Academic/Nonprofit Terms; Industry Terms: Not Available to Industry
How to cite: pUN1214 - pL0_pNMT (pro + 5U) was a gift from Carolyn Lee-Parsons (Addgene plasmid # 203893 ; http://n2t.net/addgene:203893 ; RRID:Addgene_203893)
