[The description below was written by a language model from this plasmid's Addgene catalogue record and pLannotate feature annotations shown in this document.]
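Description:
pUN1214 - pL0_pNMT (pro + 5U) is a Level 0 part plasmid for the MoClo (Golden Gate modular cloning) system, built in the pICH41295 backbone, the standard acceptor for combined promoter plus 5'UTR modules. It is catalogued as a plant expression vector, but it is really a small (about 3.3 kb) bacterial storage plasmid for a single regulatory part and contains no complete transcription unit. It is maintained in E. coli through a high-copy ColE1/pUC-type origin and selected with spectinomycin via the aadA aminoglycoside adenylyltransferase gene, which also confers streptomycin resistance. The annotation additionally picks up short fragments of a gentamicin acetyltransferase gene, an integrase gene and lacI, along with a bla-type promoter. These are most likely non-functional remnants flanking the resistance cassette and the former cloning site rather than working elements.

The payload is a 1008 bp segment from Catharanthus roseus var. LBE comprising the NMT promoter and its native 5'UTR, roughly 1 kb upstream of the start codon. The automated feature table does not annotate this insert, which presumably lies in the unannotated stretch between the lacI fragment and the bla promoter. Three C-to-G substitutions, at 724, 754 and 853 bp upstream of the start codon, were introduced to remove internal BpiI and/or BsaI recognition sites, so the part is "domesticated" and survives Type IIS assembly intact. In use, the module would be released and joined with coding sequence and terminator parts into Level 1 transcription units, for example promoter-reporter fusions. The associated publication concerns transcription factor regulation of terpenoid indole alkaloid biosynthesis in C. roseus, consistent with use of this part to study NMT promoter activity.
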