Features (pLannotate 1.2.2; 6 found; start..end, strand, type, name):
     64..120     +  CDS            GmR (fragment): gentamycin acetyltransferase; aacC1; confers resistance to gentamycin
    127..915     +  CDS            aadA: S3AD_ECOLX - Experimental evidence at protein level: Swiss-Prot protein existence level 1. Mediates bacterial resistance to the antibiotics streptomycin and spectinomycin. From Escherichia coli.
   1089..1677    +  rep_origin     ori: high-copy-number ColE1/pMB1/pBR322/pUC origin of replication
   1860..1909    +  CDS            lacI (fragment): lac repressor; lacI; The lac repressor binds to the lac operator to inhibit transcription in E. coli. This inhibition can be relieved by adding lactose or isopropyl-β-D-thiogalactopyranoside (IPTG).
   3054..3158    +  promoter       AmpR promoter: bla
   3149..3229    -  CDS            int (fragment): INT2_ECOLX - Protein inferred from homology: Swiss-Prot protein existence level 3. Putative integrase believed to be involved in the insertion of antibiotic resistance genes into plasmids and transposons. From Escherichia coli.
>Addgene plasmid #203893 | pUN1214 - pL0_pNMT (pro + 5U) | addgene full sequence | sequence record 404818 | Addgene NGS Result
GGGGTACAGTCTATGCCTCGGGCATCCAAGCAGCAAGCGCGTTACGCCGTGGGTCGATGTTTGATGTTAT
GGAGCAGCAACGATGTTACGCAGCAGGGCAGTCGCCCTAAAACAAAGTTAAACATCATGAGGGAAGCGGT
GATCGCCGAAGTATCGACTCAACTATCAGAGGTAGTTGGCGTCATCGAGCGCCATCTCGAACCGACGTTG
CTGGCCGTACATTTGTACGGCTCCGCAGTGGATGGCGGCCTGAAGCCACACAGCGATATTGATTTGCTGG
TTACGGTGACCGTAAGGCTTGATGAAACAACGCGGCGAGCTTTGATCAACGACCTTTTGGAAACTTCGGC
TTCCCCTGGAGAGAGCGAGATTCTCCGCGCTGTAGAAGTCACCATTGTTGTGCACGACGACATCATTCCG
TGGCGTTATCCAGCTAAGCGCGAACTGCAATTTGGAGAATGGCAGCGCAATGACATTCTTGCAGGTATCT
TCGAGCCAGCCACGATCGACATTGATCTGGCTATCTTGCTGACAAAAGCAAGAGAACATAGCGTTGCCTT
GGTAGGTCCAGCGGCGGAGGAACTCTTTGATCCGGTTCCTGAACAGGATCTATTTGAGGCGCTAAATGAA
ACCTTAACGCTATGGAACTCGCCGCCCGACTGGGCTGGCGATGAGCGAAATGTAGTGCTTACGTTGTCCC
GCATTTGGTACAGCGCAGTAACCGGCAAAATCGCGCCGAAGGATGTCGCTGCCGACTGGGCAATGGAGCG
CCTGCCGGCCCAGTATCAGCCCGTCATACTTGAAGCTAGACAGGCTTATCTTGGACAAGAAGAAGATCGC
TTGGCCTCGCGCGCAGATCAGTTGGAAGAATTTGTCCATTACGTAAAAGGCGAGATCACCAAGGTAGTCG
GCAAATAACTGTCAGACCAAGTTTACTCATATATACTTTAGATTGATTTAAAACTTCATTTTTAATTTAA
AAGGATCTAGGTGAAGATCCTTTTTGATAATCTCATGACCAAAATCCCTTAACGTGAGTTTTCGTTCCAC
TGAGCGTCAGACCCCGTAGAAAAGATCAAAGGATCTTCTTGAGATCCTTTTTTTCTGCGCGTAATCTGCT
GCTTGCAAACAAAAAAACCACCGCTACCAGCGGTGGTTTGTTTGCCGGATCAAGAGCTACCAACTCTTTT
TCCGAAGGTAACTGGCTTCAGCAGAGCGCAGATACCAAATACTGTTCTTCTAGTGTAGCCGTAGTTAGGC
CACCACTTCAAGAACTCTGTAGCACCGCCTACATACCTCGCTCTGCTAATCCTGTTACCAGTGGCTGCTG
CCAGTGGCGATAAGTCGTGTCTTACCGGGTTGGACTCAAGACGATAGTTACCGGATAAGGCGCAGCGGTC
GGGCTGAACGGGGGGTTCGTGCACACAGCCCAGCTTGGAGCGAACGACCTACACCGAACTGAGATACCTA
CAGCGTGAGCTATGAGAAAGCGCCACGCTTCCCGAAGGGAGAAAGGCGGACAGGTATCCGGTAAGCGGCA
GGGTCGGAACAGGAGAGCGCACGAGGGAGCTTCCAGGGGGAAACGCCTGGTATCTTTATAGTCCTGTCGG
GTTTCGCCACCTCTGACTTGAGCGTCGATTTTTGTGATGCTCGTCAGGGGGGCGGAGCCTATGGAAAAAC
GCCAGCAACGCGGCCTTTTTACGGTTCCTGGCCTTTTGCTGGCCTTTTGCTCACATGTTCTTTCCTGCGT
TATCCCCTGATTCTGTGGATAACCGTATTACCGCCTTTGAGTGAGCTGATACCGCTCGCCGCAGCCGAAC
GACCGAGCGCAGCGAGTCAGTGAGCGAGGAAGCGGAAGAGCGCCCAATACGCAAACCGCCTCTCCCCGCG
CGTTGGCCGATTCATTAATCACTCTGTGGTCTCAGGAGTGGCTCTGATACCACTGTTACGCCAATCCGGC
AACCAAACAAGCCTATTTACTATTACAAACCTTTTCTACCTTACTATTACAGATTCCAAATAAGCTAAAG
AAGAGACAGAAAAATTAACAGATCTAATCTATTACAATCGGTCTGCTTCCTTTCTTTCTTCCCGCGTCAG
AGTCAGGTACAACAGATAAGATAGATAGGTTAGTAATACAGAATTGAACGAAAGCTGTAACCTTACCTCG
AGAGCTTTCAGGTCTGGGTCAGAGCAGCAGAGGGAAGCCGAACGAGCTCTGCGAGTTCGGTTTTTGTGTG
TGCGACGATGAACAGCCACAGAATGTTCTTCCAGTGAGGAACAATGGAGAATCCCTTAGATAGCCAAGTA
GCCTCAAGACAAATAGCTCTCTATCTCTCTCTCAGCAAAGCCCTTTCCTCTCTCAACCAAGCCACACGCA
CGGTACCGAGAAGGTCAACCGGCACGGACTATCGGAGAAGGAGTGCCGAAGGGTCGAGAAGAAAACGAAC
AGACAGATTGGTTCGAAAGAAGAGAGAGATAAGACAAAAGGTCAGAGAGAGTGTGGAGGTAGCGACGGCT
CAACAGAAGAAATGAGGGATTAGGGCAGGCTGGAGAAAAAAACGAACAATATATAGCCGAGTCACTTGAG
TCGGGTCAGGTTGAACCCGGCCCGCCCGGCATCAAGGCCAGCCAGCCCACTCCACTCTAATGAGGCCCAC
AAGGTTGTTCATCATTGGGATTAAAAGGGGCTGAAGAGAAAAGTGAAAAATGTGAAAATGGCCCAATAGG
CCAATAGACGTTAAAATTTATTTTTAATAAAAAAGTATAACGGAAAAAAGTTAATAAAATTTTACATTTT
TTACAATATGTAACTAAAAAAACAAAAACAGAACGGTTGGAGTACTACTAGCTTTGTATTTATGGTAGAC
AGATAGCCTTCATTTCATCACTTGTCATCTGTGAGGTAGCAAAACATACAACAATACAAATGTGAGACCA
CGAAGTGGCTCTTCAGTGGACGAAAGGGCCTCGTGATACGCCTATTTTTATAGGTTAATGTCATGATAAT
AATGGTTTCTTAGACGTCAGGTGGCACTTTTCGGGGAAATGTGCGCGGAACCCCTATTTGTTTATTTTTC
TAAATACATTCAAATATGTATCCGCTCATGAGACAATAACCCTGATAAATGCTTCAATAATATTGAAAAA
GGAAGAGTATGCGCTCACGCAACTGGTCCAGAACCTTGACCGAACGCAGCGGTGGTAACGGCGCAGTGGC
GGTTTTCATGGCTTGTTATGACTGTTTTTTTTT
