>Addgene plasmid #203893 | pUN1214 - pL0_pNMT (pro + 5U) | depositor partial sequence | sequence record 395275 | NMT promoter and 5'UTR
TGGCTCTGATACCACTGTTACGCCAATCCGGCAACCAAACAAGCCTATTTACTATTACAAACCTTTTCTA
CCTTACTATTACAGATTCCAAATAAGCTAAAGAAGAGACAGAAAAATTAACAGATCTAATCTATTACAAT
CGGTCTGCTTCCTTTCTTTCTTCCCGCGTCAGAGTCAGGTACAACAGATAAGATAGATAGGTTAGTAATA
CAGAATTGAACGAAAGCTGTAACCTTACCTCGAGAGCTTTCAGGTCTGGGTCAGAGCAGCAGAGGGAAGC
CGAACGAGCTCTGCGAGTTCGGTTTTTGTGTGTGCGACGATGAACAGCCACAGAATGTTCTTCCAGTGAG
GAACAATGGAGAATCCCTTAGATAGCCAAGTAGCCTCAAGACAAATAGCTCTCTATCTCTCTCTCAGCAA
AGCCCTTTCCTCTCTCAACCAAGCCACACGCACGGTACCGAGAAGGTCAACCGGCACGGACTATCGGAGA
AGGAGTGCCGAAGGGTCGAGAAGAAAACGAACAGACAGATTGGTTCGAAAGAAGAGAGAGATAAGACAAA
AGGTCAGAGAGAGTGTGGAGGTAGCGACGGCTCAACAGAAGAAATGAGGGATTAGGGCAGGCTGGAGAAA
AAAACGAACAATATATAGCCGAGTCACTTGAGTCGGGTCAGGTTGAACCCGGCCCGCCCGGCATCAAGGC
CAGCCAGCCCACTCCACTCTAATGAGGCCCACAAGGTTGTTCATCATTGGGATTAAAAGGGGCTGAAGAG
AAAAGTGAAAAATGTGAAAATGGCCCAATAGGCCAATAGACGTTAAAATTTATTTTTAATAAAAAAGTAT
AACGGAAAAAAGTTAATAAAATTTTACATTTTTTACAATATGTAACTAAAAAAACAAAAACAGAACGGTT
GGAGTACTACTAGCTTTGTATTTATGGTAGACAGATAGCCTTCATTTCATCACTTGTCATCTGTGAGGTA
GCAAAACATACAACAATACA
